Addgene plasmid #148298: pAc5.1B-lambdaN-HA-DmYTHDFa_AB
Purpose: Insect Expression of DmYTHDFa
Depositing lab: Elisa Izaurralde. Depositing organization: Max Planck Institute for Developmental Biology.
Backbone
  Vector backbone: Unknown
  Vector type: Insect Expression
Growth in bacteria
  Bacterial resistance: Ampicillin, 100 μg/mL
  Growth temperature: 37°C
  Growth strain: DH5alpha
  Copy number: Low Copy
Gene/Insert
  Gene/Insert name: DmYTHDFa (alt name: CG6422)
  Species: D. melanogaster (fly)
  Mutation: 5 silent mutations compared to the sequence given by variant A NCBI:NM_143065.3
  Entrez Gene: CG6422 (a.k.a. Dmel_CG6422, Dmel\CG6422)
  Cloning method: Unknown
Terms and licenses: Academic/Nonprofit Terms; Industry Terms: Not Available to Industry
Depositor comments: Plasmids from this collection were made available to the research community and donated after the lab closed. Please note that the sequence provided by the depositing laboratory may be theoretical/predicted or based on Sanger sequencing results. There may be discrepancies between sequencing results obtained by Addgene and the depositor sequence. If an Addgene verified sequence is not available, please contact before placing your order to request that our lab fully sequence the plasmid.
How to cite: pAc5.1B-lambdaN-HA-DmYTHDFa_AB was a gift from Elisa Izaurralde (Addgene plasmid # 148298 ; http://n2t.net/addgene:148298 ; RRID:Addgene_148298)
