[The description below was written by a language model from this plasmid's Addgene catalogue record and pLannotate feature annotations shown in this document.]
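Description:
pAc5.1B-lambdaN-HA-DmYTHDFa_AB is a 7,578 nt insect expression plasmid for producing a tagged form of the Drosophila melanogaster YTH-domain protein YTHDF (CG6422) in fly cells. The catalogue lists the backbone as unknown, although the name and feature layout point to a pAc5.1-type vector. In bacteria it is maintained through a ColE1/pUC-family origin and selected with ampicillin via the β-lactamase gene and its bla promoter. The record describes it as low copy even though the annotated origin is of the high-copy class. A fragment of a tetracycline resistance gene and a short SV40 large T antigen fragment are also annotated. These appear to be backbone remnants rather than functional units. No selectable marker for insect cells is annotated.

Expression is driven by the constitutive Drosophila actin 5C promoter. Downstream lies a short fragment of the bacteriophage lambda N protein, then an HA epitope (annotated as a partial match to a 3xHA element), then the YTHDF coding sequence. The coding sequence is reported to carry five silent changes relative to the variant A reference transcript. A V5 tag is annotated after the insert, but the record does not show whether it is in frame or preceded by a stop codon. An SV40 polyadenylation signal completes the cassette.

The lambda N peptide is the standard RNA-binding module that recognises BoxB hairpins. This suggests use in tethering assays, where the m6A reader is recruited artificially to a BoxB-containing reporter mRNA to test its effect on translation or stability, with the HA tag allowing detection. The record itself states only insect expression of DmYTHDFa as the purpose.
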