Features (pLannotate 1.2.2; 11 found; start..end, strand, type, name):
     56..2568    +  promoter       Ac5 promoter: Drosophila melanogaster actin 5C promoter
   2588..2653    +  CDS            N (fragment): REGN_LAMBD - Experimental evidence at protein level: Swiss-Prot protein existence level 1. Plays a role as a transcriptional antitermination factor that allows the virus to initiate its lytic phase. Activates expression of the delayed viral early genes by modifying host RNA polymerase (RNAP) into a form that is resistant to termination signals. This antitermination function requires the host NusA protein which serves to stabilize the interaction between antitermination protein N and host RNA polymerase. From Escherichia phage lambda (Bacteriophage lambda).
   2678..2704    +  CDS            3xHA (fragment): three tandem HA epitope tags
   2732..4831    +  CDS            Ythdf: YTHDF_DROME - Experimental evidence at protein level: Swiss-Prot protein existence level 1. Specifically recognizes and binds N6-methyladenosine (m6A)- containing RNAs (PubMed:28675155, PubMed:33428246). M6A is a modification present at internal sites of mRNAs and some non-coding RNAs and plays a role in the efficiency of mRNA processing and stability (PubMed:28675155, PubMed:33428246). Together with Fmr1, regulates axonal growth in the mushroom bodies and neuromuscular junctions by repressing the translation of several mRNAs, such as those of chic and futsch (PubMed:33428246). From Drosophila
   4863..4904    +  CDS            V5 tag: epitope tag from simian virus 5
   5004..5138    -  polyA_signal   SV40 poly(A) signal: SV40 polyadenylation signal
   5161..5245    -  CDS            large T antigen (fragment): large T antigen from SV40 (simian virus 40)
   5246..5716    +  CDS            TcR (fragment): tetracycline efflux protein; tet; confers resistance to tetracycline
   5760..6348    -  rep_origin     ori: high-copy-number ColE1/pMB1/pBR322/pUC origin of replication
   6519..7379    -  CDS            AmpR: β-lactamase; bla; confers resistance to ampicillin, carbenicillin, and related antibiotics
   7380..7484    -  promoter       AmpR promoter: bla
>Addgene plasmid #148298 | pAc5.1B-lambdaN-HA-DmYTHDFa_AB | depositor full sequence | sequence record 290746 | Full Sequence
CTTCAAGGAATTAATTCTATATTCTAAAAACACAAATGATACTTCTAAAAAAAATCATGAATGGCATCAA
CTCTGAATCAAATCTTTGCAGATGCACCTACTTCTCATTTCCACTGTCACATCATTTTTCCAGATCTCGC
TGCCTGTTATGTGGCCCACAAACCAAGACACGTTTTATGGCCATTAAAGCTGGCTGATCGTCGCCAAACA
CCAAATACATATCAATATGTACATTCGAGAAAGAAGCGATCAAAGAAGCGTCTTCGGGCGAGTAGGAGAA
TGCGGAGGAGAAGGAGAACGAGCTGATCTAGTATCTCTCCACAATCCAATGCCAACTGACCAACTGGCCA
TATTCGGAGCAATTTGAAGCCAATTTCCATCGCCTGGCGATCGCTCCATTCTTGGCTATATGTTTTTCAC
CGTTCCCGGGGCCATTTTCAAAGACTCGTCGGTAAGATAAGATTGTGTCACTCGCTGTCTCTCTTCATTT
GTCGAAGAATGCTGAGGAATTTCGCGATGACGTCGGCGAGTATTTTGAAGAATGAGAATAATTTGTATTT
ATACGAAAATCAGTTAGTGGAATTTTCTACAAAAACATGTTATCTATAGATAATTTTGTTGCAAAATATG
TTGACTATGACAAAGATTGTATGTATATACCTTTAATGTATTCTCATTTTCTTATGTATTTATAATGGCA
ATGATGATACTGATGATATTTTAAGATGATGCCAGACCACAGGCTGATTTCTGCGTCTTTTGCCGAACGC
AGTGCATGTGCGGTTGTTGTTTTTTGGAATAGTTTCAATTTTCGGACTGTCCGCTTTGATTTCAGTTTCT
TGGCTTATTCAAAAAGCAAAGTAAAGCCAAAAAAGCGAGATGGCAATACCAAATGCGGCAAAACGGTAGT
GGAAGGAAAGGGGTGCGGGGCAGCGGAAGGAAGGGTGGGGCGGGGCGTGGCGGGGTCTGTGGCTGGGCGC
GACGTCACCGACGTTGGAGCCACTCCTTTGACCATGTGTGCGTGTGTGTATTATTCGTGTCTCGCCACTC
GCCGGTTGTTTTTTTCTTTTTATCTCGCTCTCTCTAGCGCCATCTCGTACGCATGCTCAACGCACCGCAT
GTTGCCGTGTCCTTTATGCGTCATTTTGGCTCGAAATAGGCAATTATTTAAACAAAGATTAGTCAACGAA
AACGCTAAAATAAATAAGTCTACAATATGGTTACTTATTGCCATGTGTGTGCAGCCAACGATAGCAACAA
AAGCAACAACACAGTGGCTTTCCCTCTTTCACTTTTTGTTTGCAAGCGCGTGCGAGCAAGACGGCACGAC
CGGCAAACGCAATTACGCTGACAAAGAGCAGACGAAGTTTTGGCCGAAAAACATCAAGGCGCCTGATACG
AATGCATTTGCAATAACAATTGCGATATTTAATATTGTTTATGAAGCTGTTTGACTTCAAAACACACAAA
AAAAAAAATAAAACAAATTATTTGAAAGAGAATTAGGAATCGGACAGCTTATCGTTACGGGCTAACAGCA
CACCGAGACGAAATAGCTTACCTGACGTCACAGCCTCTGGAAGAACTGCCGCCAAGCAGAGAGAGAGAGA
AAAAGAGGGAGAGCAGCTTAGACCGCATGTGCTTGTGTGTGAGGCGTCTCTCTCTTCGTCTCCTGTTTGC
GCAAACGCATAGACTGCACTGAGAAAATCGATTACCTATTTTTTATGAATGAATATTTGCACTATTACTA
TTCAAAACTATTAAGATAGCAATCACATTCAATAGCCAAATACTATACCACCTGAGCGATGCAACGAAAT
GATCAATTTGAGCAAAAATGCTGCATATTTAGGACGGCATCATTATAGAAATGCTTCTTGCTGTGTACTT
TTCTCTCGTCTGGCAGCTGTTTCGCCGTTATTGTTAAAACCGGCTTAAGTTAGGTGTGTTTTCTACGACT
AGTGATGCCCCTACTAGAAGATGTGTGTTGCACAAATGTCCCTGAATAACCAATTTGAAGTGCAGATAGC
AGTAAACGTAAGCTAATATGAATATTATTTAACTGTAATGTTTTAATATCGCTGGACATTACTAATAAAC
CCACTATAAACACATGTACATATGTATGTTTTGGCATACAATGAGTAGTTGGGGAAAAAATGTGTAAAAG
CACCGTGACCATCACAGCATAAAGATAACCAGCTGAAGTATCGAATATGAGTAACCCCCAAATTGAATCA
CATGCCGCAACTGATAGGACCCATGGAAGTACACTCTTCATGGCGATATACAAGACACACACAAGCACGA
ACACCCAGTTGCGGAGGAAATTCTCCGTAAATGAAAACCCAATCGGCGAACAATTCATACCCATATATGG
TAAAAGTTTTGAACGCGACTTGAGAGCGGAGAGCATTGCGGCTGATAAGGTTTTAGCGCTAAGCGGGCTT
TATAAAACGGGCTGCGGGACCAGTTTTCATATCACTACCGTTTGAGTTCTTGTGCTGTGTGGATACTCCT
CCCGACACAAAGCCGCTCCATCAGCCAGCAGTCGTCTAATCCAGAGACCCCGGATCGGGGTACCAACATG
GACGCACAAACACGACGACGTGAGCGTCGCGCTGAGAAACAAGCTCAATGGAAAGCTGCAAACGGTGGAT
CTCCTCCACATATGGCTTACCCATACGATGTTCCAGATTACGCTCCTCCAAGCTTGAATTCTGCAGATAT
CATGTCAGGCGTGGATCAGATGAAAATACCAGGAAACACAGCTAAATCGGTCGAGGAGCGCAACATACCA
TGGAGTCAGCAAGTCGATGAGGCCTCGTACGAAAATCTATCCTCTCCCACTCACGATGAAGTCTCTGGCA
ATGACAACTCCATGCAATTCCAATATCCGCCGTTCAACTTCAAGGAGAATTGCAACACTCCATGGAATAA
TATGAACAAGGGCCGAAAGGCGAACGCCAACCATGATTCATATAGAAGACATGGTCATAGTATTCCCAAT
AACACACGACGCGACGAGCACCAAGTAAATCCTTGGAATTCCAGGAAGCCAGCAGCACAGTCGTTTCGAA
ATGAAAACGATCAGCCGTCTACAAAACTGGACAACAGAACAAGCGATGAAGCACAAAATCAAGAAGTTGT
CGCCGCTCCCAAGAAGACAACCTGGGCCTCGATTGCCTCCCAGCCAGCCAAACTAACATCGAGAGCAGCG
TCCACCACTTCCAACAGCAAGAAGAAGGGTCCTGGCATGCCACCACCACCCATGGTTCCGGGAAAGCACA
ATTTAGATGTTAACGTATGGGATTTGCCGAATAACAAACCACCTCCTGTACCATCTCCACCCTCGCCGAT
CGATTTGGGTTATTCCGACTTGAGTTCTGACTTCTCCATATCGAGCAATACGGCACCGCCATTGGGCGCA
CGAGCCGAGAAAGTGCACAAGGATACGGAGAACTTCCTGAAATACGAGCACAAGGGCTTGGGAAATAACA
ATAACTTCAGCAGAGCTAAGGTTTCGCCCACGGGACCTGTTCGCAGGAATCTAGGGCCCCAGCAGCCTGT
CCACCATGCCGCCCCACGTCCAGCGACCAATGCCGGTCCATTTGGGCCACCGAACGCCAGACGACACGAC
GGCGGGCCGCATCCAAGCCGGAACTCGGAGCGCTCGGGCAACTATTCCAGTTTCCGCGGCAGCGAGTTTG
AGAGTGCTTCGAAGTTCGAATACCGCGACGAGAACCAATCACGACCGGTGGAAGCCACATCTGCAACCGA
AGAGCTGCCTGTCGATTCCCAACTCGTGTTGGACGAATTAAAAGACAAAAACAATTACAACCCAAAAGTG
TTGGACTTGAAAAAAGCCGGATCGGCCAGATTCTTTGTCATCAAATCGTACTCCGAAGATGACATCCATC
GCAGTATAAAGTATGAGATTTGGTGCTCAACCGATCACGGCAATAAGAGATTGGACGATGCCTTCAAGGA
GCGACACGAAGAGGGCGGCAACATAATGCTGTTCTTCTCGGTGAATGGATCTGGCCATTTCTGCGGCATG
GCACAAATGATGACGCCGGTCGACTACAACTCAACGTCGAGCGTCTGGTCGCAGGACAAGTGGAGGGGCA
AGTTCAAGGTGAAATGGATATATGTCAAAGATGTGCCTAACGGAACGCTGCGTCACATTCGACTGGAGAA
CAATGAGAATAAGTCGGTGACGAACTCAAGGGACACCCAGGAAGTGCCCAACGACAAAGGCATCGAGGTG
CTGCAGATTTTGCACTCGTACAACCATTCAACGTCCATATTCGATGACTTCTTCCACTATGAAAAGAAGC
AGGAGGAAGAGGTGTCCTCGAAGCGTCCGCCAATGCATGGGCCCGATGGCAACAACCACGCGCCTGCCCC
ACTCGCCCGCAGCTTCAATCGCCAGGCGGACGACAAGGACAGGGATCGCGACGGACGCGGCGGCATGTCA
CAAAAGCACTTCAATTCTGGAGGAGGAGCTGGTTTCCGTAATCCAGGTCATAGGGGTGGCGCCGGCAGTG
GCGGATCACACAACAATTACAGCGAGTATCGTCGAGGCTTCGACATTCATAAATCAAGCAGCGACTATCA
GTTCAAGGACCGCGATGGCCCGGACTTTGACAGAGAAAATGACTTTGGGTCCCACTACGGGTCCAATAAC
CGAAAAAATGAATATAAACACAATAATACGAACAAGGCCAGGTTAAAAACCCGAGATCGTGACTTTAGTA
CTGAACAAATTAAAATCGGCGTGCGCTTTAAGGACACGGACAAGGATAAAATGCGAAGCAATGAATATTC
ATAACTCGAGTCTAGAGGGCCCGCGGTTCGAAGGTAAGCCTATCCCTAACCCTCTCCTCGGTCTCGATTC
TACGCGTACCGGTCATCATCACCATCACCATTGAGTTTAAACCCGCTGATCAGCCTCGACTGTGCCTTCT
AAGGCCTGAGCTCGCTGATCAGCCTCGATCGAGGATCCAGACATGATAAGATACATTGATGAGTTTGGAC
AAACCACAACTAGAATGCAGTGAAAAAAATGCTTTATTTGTGAAATTTGTGATGCTATTGCTTTATTTGT
AACCATTATAAGCTGCAATAAACAAGTTAACAACAACAATTGCATTCATTTTATGTTTCAGGTTCAGGGG
GAGGTGTGGGAGGTTTTTTAAAGCAAGTAAAACCTCTACAAATGTGGTATGGCTGATTATGATCAGTCGA
CCGATGCCCTTGAGAGCCTTCAACCCAGTCAGCTCCTTCCGGTGGGCGCGGGGCATGACTATCGTCGCCG
CACTTATGACTGTCTTCTTTATCATGCAACTCGTAGGACAGGTGCCGGCAGCGCTCTGGGTCATTTTCGG
CGAGGACCGCTTTCGCTGGAGCGCGACGATGATCGGCCTGTCGCTTGCGGTATTCGGAATCTTGCACGCC
CTCGCTCAAGCCTTCGTCACTGGTCCCGCCACCAAACGTTTCGGCGAGAAGCAGGCCATTATCGCCGGCA
TGGCGGCCGACGCGCTGGGCTACGTCTTGCTGGCGTTCGCGACGCGAGGCTGGATGGCCTTCCCCATTAT
GATTCTTCTCGCTTCCGGCGGCATCGGGATGCCCGCGTTGCAGGCCATGCTGTCCAGGCAGGTAGATGAC
GACCATCAGGGACAGCTTCAAGGATCGCTCGCGGCTCTTACCAGCCAGCAAAAGGCCAGGAACCGTAAAA
AGGCCGCGTTGCTGGCGTTTTTCCATAGGCTCCGCCCCCCTGACGAGCATCACAAAAATCGACGCTCAAG
TCAGAGGTGGCGAAACCCGACAGGACTATAAAGATACCAGGCGTTTCCCCCTGGAAGCTCCCTCGTGCGC
TCTCCTGTTCCGACCCTGCCGCTTACCGGATACCTGTCCGCCTTTCTCCCTTCGGGAAGCGTGGCGCTTT
CTCAATGCTCACGCTGTAGGTATCTCAGTTCGGTGTAGGTCGTTCGCTCCAAGCTGGGCTGTGTGCACGA
ACCCCCCGTTCAGCCCGACCGCTGCGCCTTATCCGGTAACTATCGTCTTGAGTCCAACCCGGTAAGACAC
GACTTATCGCCACTGGCAGCAGCCACTGGTAACAGGATTAGCAGAGCGAGGTATGTAGGCGGTGCTACAG
AGTTCTTGAAGTGGTGGCCTAACTACGGCTACACTAGAAGGACAGTATTTGGTATCTGCGCTCTGCTGAA
GCCAGTTACCTTCGGAAAAAGAGTTGGTAGCTCTTGATCCGGCAAACAAACCACCGCTGGTAGCGGTGGT
TTTTTTGTTTGCAAGCAGCAGATTACGCGCAGAAAAAAAGGATCTCAAGAAGATCCTTTGATCTTTTCTA
CGGGGTCTGACGCTCAGTGGAACGAAAACTCACGTTAAGGGATTTTGGTCATGAGATTATCAAAAAGGAT
CTTCACCTAGATCCTTTTAAATTAAAAATGAAGTTTTAAATCAATCTAAAGTATATATGAGTAAACTTGG
TCTGACAGTTACCAATGCTTAATCAGTGAGGCACCTATCTCAGCGATCTGTCTATTTCGTTCATCCATAG
TTGCCTGACTCCCCGTCGTGTAGATAACTACGATACGGGAGGGCTTACCATCTGGCCCCAGTGCTGCAAT
GATACCGCGAGACCCACGCTCACCGGCTCCAGATTTATCAGCAATAAACCAGCCAGCCGGAAGGGCCGAG
CGCAGAAGTGGTCCTGCAACTTTATCCGCCTCCATCCAGTCTATTAATTGTTGCCGGGAAGCTAGAGTAA
GTAGTTCGCCAGTTAATAGTTTGCGCAACGTTGTTGCCATTGCTGCAGGCATCGTGGTGTCACGCTCGTC
GTTTGGTATGGCTTCATTCAGCTCCGGTTCCCAACGATCAAGGCGAGTTACATGATCCCCCATGTTGTGC
AAAAAAGCGGTTAGCTCCTTCGGTCCTCCGATCGTTGTCAGAAGTAAGTTGGCCGCAGTGTTATCACTCA
TGGTTATGGCAGCACTGCATAATTCTCTTACTGTCATGCCATCCGTAAGATGCTTTTCTGTGACTGGTGA
GTACTCAACCAAGTCATTCTGAGAATAGTGTATGCGGCGACCGAGTTGCTCTTGCCCGGCGTCAACACGG
GATAATACCGCGCCACATAGCAGAACTTTAAAAGTGCTCATCATTGGAAAACGTTCTTCGGGGCGAAAAC
TCTCAAGGATCTTACCGCTGTTGAGATCCAGTTCGATGTAACCCACTCGTGCACCCAACTGATCTTCAGC
ATCTTTTACTTTCACCAGCGTTTCTGGGTGAGCAAAAACAGGAAGGCAAAATGCCGCAAAAAAGGGAATA
AGGGCGACACGGAAATGTTGAATACTCATACTCTTCCTTTTTCAATATTATTGAAGCATTTATCAGGGTT
ATTGTCTCATGAGCGGATACATATTTGAATGTATTTAGAAAAATAAACAAATAGGGGTTCCGCGCACATT
TCCCCGAAAAGTGCCACCTGACGTCTAAGAAACCATTATTATCATGACATTAACCTATAAAAATAGGCGT
ATCACGAGGCCCTTTCGT
